>Addgene plasmid #135186 | TPC2(N257A)-mCherry | addgene full sequence | sequence record 267193 | Addgene NGS Result
TCCCACCCCATACCCTATTACCACTGCCAATTACCTGTGGTTTCATTTACTCTAAACCTGTGATTCCTCT
GAATTATTTTCATTTTAAAGAAATTGTATTTGTTAAATATGTACTACAAACTTAGTAGTTGGAAGGGCTA
ATTCACTCCCAAAGAAGACAAGATATCCTTGATCTGTGGATCTACCACACACAAGGCTACTTCCCTGATT
AGCAGAACTACACACCAGGGCCAGGGGTCAGATATCCACTGACCTTTGGATGGTGCTACAAGCTAGTACC
AGTTGAGCCAGATAAGGTAGAAGAGGCCAATAAAGGAGAGAACACCAGCTTGTTACACCCTGTGAGCCTG
CATGGGATGGATGACCCGGAGAGAGAAGTGTTAGAGTGGAGGTTTGACAGCCGCCTAGCATTTCATCACG
TGGCCCGAGAGCTGCATCCGGAGTACTTCAAGAACTGCTGATATCGAGCTTGCTACAAGGGACTTTCCGC
TGGGGACTTTCCAGGGAGGCGTGGCCTGGGCGGGACTGGGGAGTGGCGAGCCCTCAGATCCTGCATATAA
GCAGCTGCTTTTTGCCTGTACTGGGTCTCTCTGGTTAGACCAGATCTGAGCCTGGGAGCTCTCTGGCTAA
CTAGGGAACCCACTGCTTAAGCCTCAATAAAGCTTGCCTTGAGTGCTTCAAGTAGTGTGTGCCCGTCTGT
TGTGTGACTCTGGTAACTAGAGATCCCTCAGACCCTTTTAGTCAGTGTGGAAAATCTCTAGCAGTGGCGC
CCGAACAGGGACTTGAAAGCGAAAGGGAAACCAGAGGAGCTCTCTCGACGCAGGACTCGGCTTGCTGAAG
CGCGCACGGCAAGAGGCGAGGGGCGGCGACTGGTGAGTACGCCAAAAATTTTGACTAGCGGAGGCTAGAA
GGAGAGAGATGGGTGCGAGAGCGTCAGTATTAAGCGGGGGAGAATTAGATCGCGATGGGAAAAAATTCGG
TTAAGGCCAGGGGGAAAGAAAAAATATAAATTAAAACATATAGTATGGGCAAGCAGGGAGCTAGAACGAT
TCGCAGTTAATCCTGGCCTGTTAGAAACATCAGAAGGCTGTAGACAAATACTGGGACAGCTACAACCATC
CCTTCAGACAGGATCAGAAGAACTTAGATCATTATATAATACAGTAGCAACCCTCTATTGTGTGCATCAA
AGGATAGAGATAAAAGACACCAAGGAAGCTTTAGACAAGATAGAGGAAGAGCAAAACAAAAGTAAGACCA
CCGCACAGCAAGCGGCCGGCCGCTGATCTTCAGACCTGGAGGAGGAGATATGAGGGACAATTGGAGAAGT
GAATTATATAAATATAAAGTAGTAAAAATTGAACCATTAGGAGTAGCACCCACCAAGGCAAAGAGAAGAG
TGGTGCAGAGAGAAAAAAGAGCAGTGGGAATAGGAGCTTTGTTCCTTGGGTTCTTGGGAGCAGCAGGAAG
CACTATGGGCGCAGCGTCAATGACGCTGACGGTACAGGCCAGACAATTATTGTCTGGTATAGTGCAGCAG
CAGAACAATTTGCTGAGGGCTATTGAGGCGCAACAGCATCTGTTGCAACTCACAGTCTGGGGCATCAAGC
AGCTCCAGGCAAGAATCCTGGCTGTGGAAAGATACCTAAAGGATCAACAGCTCCTGGGGATTTGGGGTTG
CTCTGGAAAACTCATTTGCACCACTGCTGTGCCTTGGAATGCTAGTTGGAGTAATAAATCTCTGGAACAG
ATTTGGAATCACACGACCTGGATGGAGTGGGACAGAGAAATTAACAATTACACAAGCTTAATACACTCCT
TAATTGAAGAATCGCAAAACCAGCAAGAAAAGAATGAACAAGAATTATTGGAATTAGATAAATGGGCAAG
TTTGTGGAATTGGTTTAACATAACAAATTGGCTGTGGTATATAAAATTATTCATAATGATAGTAGGAGGC
TTGGTAGGTTTAAGAATAGTTTTTGCTGTACTTTCTATAGTGAATAGAGTTAGGCAGGGATATTCACCAT
TATCGTTTCAGACCCACCTCCCAACCCCGAGGGGACCCGACAGGCCCGAAGGAATAGAAGAAGAAGGTGG
AGAGAGAGACAGAGACAGATCCATTCGATTAGTGAACGGATCTCGACGGTATCGCCTTTAAAAGAAAAGG
GGGGATTGGGGGGTACAGTGCAGGGGAAAGAATAGTAGACATAATAGCAACAGACATACAAACTAAAGAA
TTACAAAAACAAATTACAAAAATTCAAAATTTTCGGGTTTATTACAGGGACAGCAGAGATCCAGTTTATC
GATAAGCTTGGGAGTTCCGCGTTACATAACTTACGGTAAATGGCCCGCCTGGCTGACCGCCCAACGACCC
CCGCCCATTGACGTCAATAATGACGTATGTTCCCATAGTAACGCCAATAGGGACTTTCCATTGACGTCAA
TGGGTGGAGTATTTACGGTAAACTGCCCACTTGGCAGTACATCAAGTGTATCATATGCCAAGTACGCCCC
CTATTGACGTCAATGACGGTAAATGGCCCGCCTGGCATTATGCCCAGTACATGACCTTATGGGACTTTCC
TACTTGGCAGTACATCTACGTATTAGTCATCGCTATTACCATGGTGATGCGGTTTTGGCAGTACATCAAT
GGGCGTGGATAGCGGTTTGACTCACGGGGATTTCCAAGTCTCCACCCCATTGACGTCAATGGGAGTTTGT
TTTGGCACCAAAATCAACGGGACTTTCCAAAATGTCGTAACAACTCCGCCCCATTGACGCAAATGGGCGG
TAGGCGTGTACGGTGGGAGGTCTATATAAGCAGAGCTCGTTTAGTGAACCGTCAGATCGCCTGGAGACGC
CATCCACGCTGTTTTGACCTCCATAGAAGACACCGACTCTACTAGAGGATCGCTAGCGCTACCGGACTCA
GATCTCGAGCTCAAGCTTCGAATTCACCATGGCGGCAGAAGAGCAGCCCCTTCTGGGCCGGGGCCGAGGC
AGTGGCCAGGTCCACTCCGGTGCTGCAGCCGATCAGGAGCTCTGCATAGACCAGGCTGTGGTCTTCATTG
AAGACGCCATAAAGTACCGCTCCATCTACCACCGCATGGATGCTGGTTCATTGTGGCTTTACCGCTGGTA
TTACTCGAACGTCTGCCAACGTGTGCTGGGCTTCATCATTTTCCTGATCCTGATCTTGGCTTTTGTGGAG
GTCCCATCTTCCTTCACAAAGACTGCAGATGTGCGCTACCGTTCCCAGCCCTGGCAGCCGCCCTGTGGCC
TGACCGAGACGATCGAGGCGTTCTGCTTGCTTGCCTTCCTGGTTGACCTCTCTGTGAAGGGCTACTTGGT
TGGGCAGGCCCAGTTGCAGCAGAACCTGTGGCTGCTGGCCTACTTTATGGTGCTGGTTGTGTCTGTGGTG
GACTGGATCGTTTCGCTGAGCCTTGCTTGTGAGGAGCCCCTGCGGATGCGCCGGCTGCTCCGCCCCTTCT
TCCTGCTGCAGAATTCCTCCATGATGAAGAAGACCCTGAAGTGTATACGGTGGTCGCTACCAGAAATGGC
CAGTGTCGGGCTGCTGCTGGCCATCCACCTGTGTCTCTTCACCATCATTGGGATGCTGCTGTTCACCATT
GGTGAGAAGGATGAAGCACAGGACCAGGAGAGGCTGGCCTACTTCCGGAACCTTCCAGAAGCACTGACCT
CACTCCTAGTGCTGCTGACGACTTCCGCCAACCCTGATGTGATGATCCCTGCGTATACTCAGAACCGGGC
CTTTGCTCTCTTCTTCATAGTCTTCACCTTGATAGGAAGCTTGTTTCTGATGAACCTGCTGACAGCCATC
ATCTATAATCAGTTCCGTGGCTACCTAATGAAATCTCTACAGACCTCACTGTTCCGGCGGCGACTGGGGG
CCCGTGCAGCCTACGAAGTCCTCGCCTCCAGGGCCGGGCCAGCTGGAACCACCCCTGAGTTAGTTGGGGT
GAATCCTGAGACCTTCCTGCCAGTGCTTCAGAAAACGCAGCTGAACAAAACCCACAAACAAGCCATTATG
CAGAAGGTGCAGTCCTATGAAGGCCGCCCAATGCTGGCTGATGAGTTCCAGAAACTCTTCGATGAGGTTG
ACAAAGGTGTGGCCAAAGAGCGCCCGCTGAAGCCCCAATACCAGTCTCCATTTCTGCAGACTGCCCAGTT
CATCTTTAGCCACCACTACTTCGACTACCTGGGGAACCTCGTCGCTCTGGGAAACCTCTTGTCTATTTGT
GTGTTCCTGGTGCTGGACTCAGACCTGCTGCCTGGGGAACGTGATGACTTTGTCCTGGGGATTCTTGACT
ACATCTTCATCTTGTACTACCTGCTGGAGCTGCTGTTTAAGGTGTTCGCGCTGGGCCTGCCAGGCTACCT
GTCCTACCATAGCAATGTGTTTGATGGCCTCCTCACCATCATCCTGCTGGTTTCGGAGATTTGCACCCTG
GCTGTATACCGATTGCCGCACTCAGGATGGAAGCCAGAGCAGTATGGCCCACTGTCGCTCTGGGACATGA
CACGACTGATGAACACACTGATTGTGTTTCGCTTCCTGCGCATCATCCCCAACATAAAGCCAATGGCTGA
GGTAGCCAACACCATCCTGGGCCTAATCCCTAACTTGAGGGCATTTGGTGGGATCCTGGTGGTGGCATAC
TATGTGTTTGCCATGATCGGGATCAACCTGTTCCGAGGTGTCATCGTGCCTCCTGGAAACAGCAGCCTGG
TTCCCGACAACAACTCAGCTGTATGTGGAAGCTTTGAGCAGCTAGGTTACTGGCCCAACAACTTTGACGA
CTTTGCTGCTGCTTTGATCACACTGTGGAACGTGATGGTGGTGAACAATTGGCAGGTGATCCTGGAAGCC
TATAAGCGCTACGCAGGCCCGTGGTCAATGGTGTATTTTGTGCTATGGTGGCTGGTGTCCTCTGTTATCT
GGATCAACCTGTTTCTGGCTCTTCTTCTGGAGAACTTTCTCCACAGATGGGACCCTCAAGGTCATAAGCA
GCTCCTTGTTGGGACCAAGCAGATGTCTGTGGAGCTCATGTTCAGGGATATCCTAGAAGAGCCCAAGGAG
GAGGAACTGATGGAGAAGCTACACAAACACCCACACTTGCATCTGTGCAGGGCGGCCGCGGTGAGCAAGG
GCGAGGAGGATAACTTAGCCATCATCAAGGAGTTCATGCGCTTCAAGGTGCACATGGAGGGCTCCGTGAA
CGGCCACGAGTTCGAGATCGAGGGCGAGGGCGAGGGCCGCCCCTACGAGGGCACCCAGACCGCCAAGCTG
AAGGTGACCAAGGGTGGCCCCCTGCCCTTCGCCTGGGACATCCTGTCCCCTCAGTTCATGTACGGCTCCA
AGGCCTACGTGAAGCACCCCGCCGACATCCCCGACTACTTGAAGCTGTCCTTCCCCGAGGGCTTCAAGTG
GGAGCGCGTGATGAACTTCGAGGACGGCGGCGTGGTGACCGTGACCCAGGACTCCTCCCTGCAGGACGGC
GAGTTCATCTACAAGGTGAAGCTGCGCGGCACCAACTTCCCCTCCGACGGCCCCGTAATGCAGAAGAAGA
CCATGGGCTGGGAGGCCTCCTCCGAGCGGATGTACCCCGAGGACGGCGCCCTGAAGGGCGAGATCAAGCA
GAGGCTGAAGCTGAAGGACGGCGGCCACTACGACGCTGAGGTCAAGACCACCTACAAGGCCAAGAAGCCC
GTGCAGCTGCCCGGCGCCTACAACGTCAACATCAAGTTGGACATCACCTCCCACAACGAGGACTACACCA
TCGTGGAACAGTACGAACGCGCCGAGGGCCGCCACTCCACCGGCGGCATGGACGAGCTGTACAAGTAGGG
ATCCCGCGACTCTAGATAATTCTACCGGGTAGGGGAGGCGCTTTTCCCAAGGCAGTCTGGAGCATGCGCT
TTAGCAGCCCCGCTGGGCACTTGGCGCTACACAAGTGGCCTCTGGCCTCGCACACATTCCACATCCACCG
GTAGGCGCCAACCGGCTCCGTTCTTTGGTGGCCCCTTCGCGCCACCTTCTACTCCTCCCCTAGTCAGGAA
GTTCCCCCCCGCCCCGCAGCTCGCGTCGTGCAGGACGTGACAAATGGAAGTAGCACGTCTCACTAGTCTC
GTGCAGATGGACAGCACCGCTGAGCAATGGAAGCGGGTAGGCCTTTGGGGCAGCGGCCAATAGCAGCTTT
GCTCCTTCGCTTTCTGGGCTCAGAGGCTGGGAAGGGGTGGGTCCGGGGGCGGGCTCAGGGGCGGGCTCAG
GGGCGGGGCGGGCGCCCGAAGGTCCTCCGGAGGCCCGGCATTCTGCACGCTTCAAAAGCGCACGTCTGCC
GCGCTGTTCTCCTCTTCCTCATCTCCGGGCCTTTCGACCTGCAGCCCAAGCTTACCATGACCGAGTACAA
GCCCACGGTGCGCCTCGCCACCCGCGACGACGTCCCCAGGGCCGTACGCACCCTCGCCGCCGCGTTCGCC
GACTACCCCGCCACGCGCCACACCGTCGATCCGGACCGCCACATCGAGCGGGTCACCGAGCTGCAAGAAC
TCTTCCTCACGCGCGTCGGGCTCGACATCGGCAAGGTGTGGGTCGCGGACGACGGCGCCGCGGTGGCGGT
CTGGACCACGCCGGAGAGCGTCGAAGCGGGGGCGGTGTTCGCCGAGATCGGCCCGCGCATGGCCGAGTTG
AGCGGTTCCCGGCTGGCCGCGCAGCAACAGATGGAAGGCCTCCTGGCGCCGCACCGGCCCAAGGAGCCCG
CGTGGTTCCTGGCCACCGTCGGCGTCTCGCCCGACCACCAGGGCAAGGGTCTGGGCAGCGCCGTCGTGCT
CCCCGGAGTGGAGGCGGCCGAGCGCGCCGGGGTGCCCGCCTTCCTGGAGACCTCCGCGCCCCGCAACCTC
CCCTTCTACGAGCGGCTCGGCTTCACCGTCACCGCCGACGTCGAGGTGCCCGAAGGACCGCGCACCTGGT
GCATGACCCGCAAGCCCGGTGCCTGACCGCGTCTGGAACAATCAACCTCTGGATTACAAAATTTGTGAAA
GATTGACTGGTATTCTTAACTATGTTGCTCCTTTTACGCTATGTGGATACGCTGCTTTAATGCCTTTGTA
TCATGCTATTGCTTCCCGTATGGCTTTCATTTTCTCCTCCTTGTATAAATCCTGGTTGCTGTCTCTTTAT
GAGGAGTTGTGGCCCGTTGTCAGGCAACGTGGCGTGGTGTGCACTGTGTTTGCTGACGCAACCCCCACTG
GTTGGGGCATTGCCACCACCTGTCAGCTCCTTTCCGGGACTTTCGCTTTCCCCCTCCCTATTGCCACGGC
GGAACTCATCGCCGCCTGCCTTGCCCGCTGCTGGACAGGGGCTCGGCTGTTGGGCACTGACAATTCCGTG
GTGTTGTCGGGGAAGCTGACGTCCTTTCCATGGCTGCTCGCCTGTGTTGCCACCTGGATTCTGCGCGGGA
CGTCCTTCTGCTACGTCCCTTCGGCCCTCAATCCAGCGGACCTTCCTTCCCGCGGCCTGCTGCCGGCTCT
GCGGCCTCTTCCGCGTCTTCGCCTTCGCCCTCAGACGAGTCGGATCTCCCTTTGGGCCGCCTCCCCGCCT
GGAATTAATTCTGCAGTCGAGACCTAGAAAAACATGGAGCAATCACAAGTAGCAATACAGCAGCTACCAA
TGCTGATTGTGCCTGGCTAGAAGCACAAGAGGAGGAGGAGGTGGGTTTTCCAGTCACACCTCAGGTACCT
TTAAGACCAATGACTTACAAGGCAGCTGTAGATCTTAGCCACTTTTTAAAAGAAAAGAGGGGACTGGAAG
GGCTAATTCACTCCCAACGAAGACAAGATATCCTTGATCTGTGGATCTACCACACACAAGGCTACTTCCC
TGATTAGCAGAACTACACACCAGGGCCAGGGGTCAGATATCCACTGACCTTTGGATGGTGCTACAAGCTA
GTACCAGTTGAGCCAGATAAGGTAGAAGAGGCCAATAAAGGAGAGAACACCAGCTTGTTACACCCTGTGA
GCCTGCATGGGATGGATGACCCGGAGAGAGAAGTGTTAGAGTGGAGGTTTGACAGCCGCCTAGCATTTCA
TCACGTGGCCCGAGAGCTGCATCCGGAGTACTTCAAGAACTGCTGATATCGAGCTTGCTACAAGGGACTT
TCCGCTGGGGACTTTCCAGGGAGGCGTGGCCTGGGCGGGACTGGGGAGTGGCGAGCCCTCAGATCCTGCA
TATAAGCAGCTGCTTTTTGCCTGTACTGGGTCTCTCTGGTTAGACCAGATCTGAGCCTGGGAGCTCTCTG
GCTAACTAGGGAACCCACTGCTTAAGCCTCAATAAAGCTTGCCTTGAGTGCTTCAAGTAGTGTGTGCCCG
TCTGTTGTGTGACTCTGGTAACTAGAGATCCCTCAGACCCTTTTAGTCAGTGTGGAAAATCTCTAGCAGT
AGTAGTTCATGTCATCTTATTATTCAGTATTTATAACTTGCAAAGAAATGAATATCAGAGAGTGAGAGGC
CTTGACATTGCTAGCGTTTTACCGTCGACCTCTAGCTAGAGCTTGGCGTAATCATGGTCATAGCTGTTTC
CTGTGTGAAATTGTTATCCGCTCACAATTCCACACAACATACGAGCCGGAAGCATAAAGTGTAAAGCCTG
GGGTGCCTAATGAGTGAGCTAACTCACATTAATTGCGTTGCGCTCACTGCCCGCTTTCCAGTCGGGAAAC
CTGTCGTGCCAGCTGCATTAATGAATCGGCCAACGCGCGGGGAGAGGCGGTTTGCGTATTGGGCGCTCTT
CCGCTTCCTCGCTCACTGACTCGCTGCGCTCGGTCGTTCGGCTGCGGCGAGCGGTATCAGCTCACTCAAA
GGCGGTAATACGGTTATCCACAGAATCAGGGGATAACGCAGGAAAGAACATGTGAGCAAAAGGCCAGCAA
AAGGCCAGGAACCGTAAAAAGGCCGCGTTGCTGGCGTTTTTCCATAGGCTCCGCCCCCCTGACGAGCATC
ACAAAAATCGACGCTCAAGTCAGAGGTGGCGAAACCCGACAGGACTATAAAGATACCAGGCGTTTCCCCC
TGGAAGCTCCCTCGTGCGCTCTCCTGTTCCGACCCTGCCGCTTACCGGATACCTGTCCGCCTTTCTCCCT
TCGGGAAGCGTGGCGCTTTCTCATAGCTCACGCTGTAGGTATCTCAGTTCGGTGTAGGTCGTTCGCTCCA
AGCTGGGCTGTGTGCACGAACCCCCCGTTCAGCCCGACCGCTGCGCCTTATCCGGTAACTATCGTCTTGA
GTCCAACCCGGTAAGACACGACTTATCGCCACTGGCAGCAGCCACTGGTAACAGGATTAGCAGAGCGAGG
TATGTAGGCGGTGCTACAGAGTTCTTGAAGTGGTGGCCTAACTACGGCTACACTAGAAGAACAGTATTTG
GTATCTGCGCTCTGCTGAAGCCAGTTACCTTCGGAAAAAGAGTTGGTAGCTCTTGATCCGGCAAACAAAC
CACCGCTGGTAGCGGTGGTTTTTTTGTTTGCAAGCAGCAGATTACGCGCAGAAAAAAAGGATCTCAAGAA
GATCCTTTGATCTTTTCTACGGGGTCTGACGCTCAGTGGAACGAAAACTCACGTTAAGGGATTTTGGTCA
TGAGATTATCAAAAAGGATCTTCACCTAGATCCTTTTAAATTAAAAATGAAGTTTTAAATCAATCTAAAG
TATATATGAGTAAACTTGGTCTGACAGTTACCAATGCTTAATCAGTGAGGCACCTATCTCAGCGATCTGT
CTATTTCGTTCATCCATAGTTGCCTGACTCCCCGTCGTGTAGATAACTACGATACGGGAGGGCTTACCAT
CTGGCCCCAGTGCTGCAATGATACCGCGAGACCCACGCTCACCGGCTCCAGATTTATCAGCAATAAACCA
GCCAGCCGGAAGGGCCGAGCGCAGAAGTGGTCCTGCAACTTTATCCGCCTCCATCCAGTCTATTAATTGT
TGCCGGGAAGCTAGAGTAAGTAGTTCGCCAGTTAATAGTTTGCGCAACGTTGTTGCCATTGCTACAGGCA
TCGTGGTGTCACGCTCGTCGTTTGGTATGGCTTCATTCAGCTCCGGTTCCCAACGATCAAGGCGAGTTAC
ATGATCCCCCATGTTGTGCAAAAAAGCGGTTAGCTCCTTCGGTCCTCCGATCGTTGTCAGAAGTAAGTTG
GCCGCAGTGTTATCACTCATGGTTATGGCAGCACTGCATAATTCTCTTACTGTCATGCCATCCGTAAGAT
GCTTTTCTGTGACTGGTGAGTACTCAACCAAGTCATTCTGAGAATAGTGTATGCGGCGACCGAGTTGCTC
TTGCCCGGCGTCAATACGGGATAATACCGCGCCACATAGCAGAACTTTAAAAGTGCTCATCATTGGAAAA
CGTTCTTCGGGGCGAAAACTCTCAAGGATCTTACCGCTGTTGAGATCCAGTTCGATGTAACCCACTCGTG
CACCCAACTGATCTTCAGCATCTTTTACTTTCACCAGCGTTTCTGGGTGAGCAAAAACAGGAAGGCAAAA
TGCCGCAAAAAAGGGAATAAGGGCGACACGGAAATGTTGAATACTCATACTCTTCCTTTTTCAATATTAT
TGAAGCATTTATCAGGGTTATTGTCTCATGAGCGGATACATATTTGAATGTATTTAGAAAAATAAACAAA
TAGGGGTTCCGCGCACATTTCCCCGAAAAGTGCCACCTGACGTCGACGGATCGGGAGATCAACTTGTTTA
TTGCAGCTTATAATGGTTACAAATAAAGCAATAGCATCACAAATTTCACAAATAAAGCATTTTTTTCACT
GCATTCTAGTTGTGGTTTGTCCAAACTCATCAATGTATCTTATCATGTCTGGATCAACTGGATAACTCAA
GCTAACCAAAATCATCCCAAACT
Features (pLannotate 1.2.2; 25 found; start..end, strand, type, name):
    129..458     +  CDS            nef (fragment): NEF_HV1BR - Experimental evidence at protein level: Swiss-Prot protein existence level 1. Extracellular Nef protein targets CD4(+) T-lymphocytes for apoptosis by interacting with CXCR4 surface receptors (PubMed:14990729). From Human immunodeficiency virus type 1 group M subtype B (isolate BRU/LAI) (HIV-1).
    506..763     +  LTR            5' LTR (truncated): truncated 5' long terminal repeat (LTR) from HIV-1
    810..935     +  misc_feature   HIV-1 Ψ: packaging signal of human immunodeficiency virus type 1
    919..1257    +  CDS            HIV-1 gag (fragment): gag protein from human immunodeficiency virus 1; gag
   1432..1665    +  misc_feature   RRE: The Rev response element (RRE) of HIV-1 allows for Rev-dependent mRNA export from the nucleus to the cytoplasm.
   2042..2142    +  CDS            Rev (fragment): human immunodeficiency virus 1 (HIV-1) Rev protein; rev; enhances nuclear export of unspliced and incompletely spliced viral mRNAs
   2157..2272    +  misc_feature   cPPT/CTS: central polypurine tract and central termination sequence of HIV-1 (lacking the first T)
   2330..2633    +  enhancer       CMV enhancer: human cytomegalovirus immediate early enhancer
   2634..2837    +  promoter       CMV promoter: human cytomegalovirus (CMV) immediate early promoter
   2922..2965    +  misc_feature   MCS (fragment): multiple cloning site
   2969..5161    +  CDS            Tpcn2: TPC2_MOUSE - Also known as Tpc2. Experimental evidence at protein level: Swiss-Prot protein existence level 1. Nicotinic acid adenine dinucleotide phosphate (NAADP) receptor that may function as one of the major voltage-gated Ca(2+) channels (VDCC) across the lysosomal membrane. Involved in smooth muscle contraction. From Mus musculus (Mouse).
   5170..5878    +  CDS            mCherry (fragment): monomeric derivative of DsRed fluorescent protein (Shaner et al., 2004) mammalian codon-optimized
   5907..6406    +  promoter       PGK promoter: mouse phosphoglycerate kinase 1 promoter
   6427..7026    +  CDS            PuroR: puromycin N-acetyltransferase; pac from Streptomyces alboniger; confers resistance to puromycin
   7040..7628    +  misc_feature   WPRE: woodchuck hepatitis virus posttranscriptional regulatory element
   7645..8163    +  CDS            nef (fragment): NEF_HV1BR - Experimental evidence at protein level: Swiss-Prot protein existence level 1. Extracellular Nef protein targets CD4(+) T-lymphocytes for apoptosis by interacting with CXCR4 surface receptors (PubMed:14990729). From Human immunodeficiency virus type 1 group M subtype B (isolate BRU/LAI) (HIV-1).
   8211..8468    +  LTR            5' LTR (truncated): truncated 5' long terminal repeat (LTR) from HIV-1
   8619..8641    -  protein_bind   lac operator (fragment): The lac repressor binds to the lac operator to inhibit transcription in E. coli. This inhibition can be relieved by adding lactose or isopropyl-β-D-thiogalactopyranoside (IPTG). lac repressor encoded by lacI
   8645..8675    -  promoter       lac promoter: promoter for the E. coli lac operon
   8690..8711    -  protein_bind   CAP binding site: CAP binding activates transcription in the presence of cAMP. E. coli catabolite activator protein
   8724..8816    -  CDS            lacI (fragment): lac repressor; lacI; The lac repressor binds to the lac operator to inhibit transcription in E. coli. This inhibition can be relieved by adding lactose or isopropyl-β-D-thiogalactopyranoside (IPTG).
   8999..9587    -  rep_origin     ori: high-copy-number ColE1/pMB1/pBR322/pUC origin of replication
   9758..10618   -  CDS            AmpR: β-lactamase; bla; confers resistance to ampicillin, carbenicillin, and related antibiotics
  10619..10723   -  promoter       AmpR promoter: bla
  10771..10905   +  polyA_signal   SV40 poly(A) signal: SV40 polyadenylation signal
