[The description below was written by a language model from this plasmid's Addgene catalogue record and pLannotate feature annotations shown in this document.]
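Description:
TPC2(N257A)-mCherry is an HIV-1-based lentiviral mammalian expression plasmid built on the pLVXpuro backbone, carrying mouse two-pore channel 2 (Tpcn2) with asparagine 257 changed to alanine, a substitution the depositor describes as producing a pore-dead channel. The Tpcn2 open reading frame is fused at its C terminus to the red fluorescent protein mCherry and is driven by the human cytomegalovirus immediate-early enhancer and promoter. Downstream, a separate mouse PGK promoter expresses puromycin N-acetyltransferase, allowing selection of transduced or transfected mammalian cells. A WPRE follows to enhance transcript stability and expression.

The expression cassettes lie between HIV-1 long terminal repeat sequences, both annotated as truncated LTRs with adjacent nef-derived fragments. The transfer-vector region also contains the Ψ packaging signal with a partial gag sequence, the Rev response element for Rev-dependent nuclear export of the genomic RNA, and the cPPT/CTS, which aids nuclear import and transduction efficiency. Packaging functions are not encoded and would have to be supplied in trans to make virus. In bacteria the plasmid is maintained by a high-copy ColE1/pUC-type origin and selected with ampicillin through β-lactamase. Remnants of the lac promoter/operator region and an SV40 polyadenylation signal sit in the backbone. The sequenced record is slightly shorter than the total size listed in the catalogue.

TPC2 is annotated as an NAADP-responsive channel of the lysosomal membrane, so this construct fits use as a non-conducting control alongside wild-type TPC2. The mCherry tag allows expression and localisation to be followed in studies of NAADP-evoked calcium signalling, including rescue experiments in TPC-deficient cells.
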