Addgene plasmid #135186: TPC2(N257A)-mCherry
Purpose: Pore-dead mutant of TPC2, tagged on C terminus with mCherry.
Depositing lab: Antony Galione. Depositing organization: University of Oxford. Publication: Expression of Ca(2)(+)-permeable two-pore channels rescues NAADP signalling in TPC-deficient cells. Ruas M, Davis LC, Chen CC, Morgan AJ, Chuang KT, Walseth TF, Grimm C, Garnham C, Powell T, Platt N, Platt FM, Biel M, Wahl-Schott C, Parrington J, Galione A. EMBO J. 2015 Jul 2;34(13):1743-58. doi: 10.15252/embj.201490009. Epub 2015 Apr 14. PubMed 25872774.
Backbone
  Vector backbone: pLVXpuro
  Backbone size w/o insert (bp): 8080
  Total vector size (bp): 10990
  Vector type: Mammalian Expression, Lentiviral
  Selectable markers: Puromycin
Growth in bacteria
  Bacterial resistance: Ampicillin, 100 μg/mL
  Growth temperature: 37°C
  Growth strain: NEB Stable
  Copy number: High Copy
Gene/Insert
  Gene/Insert name: TPC2 (alt names: Two-pore channel 2; Tpcn2)
  Species: M. musculus (mouse)
  Insert size (bp): 2193
  Mutation: Mutation of asparagine257 to alanine
  GenBank ID: BC141195
  Entrez Gene: Tpcn2 (a.k.a. D830047E22Rik, Gm35086)
  Tag / fusion protein: mCherry (C terminal on insert)
  Cloning method: Ligation Independent Cloning
  Sequencing primers: 5′ CAACGGGACTTTCCAAAATG; 3′ CCAGAGGCCACTTGTGTAGC
Resource information
  A portion of this plasmid was derived from a plasmid made by: Unknown
Terms and licenses: Academic/Nonprofit Terms; Industry Terms: Not Available to Industry
Depositor comments: IMAGE clone: 9055807 ImaGenes collection: IRCKp5014F1215Q GeneBank: BC141195
How to cite: TPC2(N257A)-mCherry was a gift from Antony Galione (Addgene plasmid # 135186 ; http://n2t.net/addgene:135186 ; RRID:Addgene_135186)
